>Addgene plasmid #231228 | CA-0211 CMVTO-hIL2-rens-del.2 | addgene full sequence | sequence record 459325 | Addgene NGS Result
TCTCATAGCTCACGCTGTAGGTATCTCAGTTCGGTGTAGGTCGTTCGCTCCAAGCTGGGCTGTGTGCACG
AACCCCCCGTTCAGCCCGACCGCTGCGCCTTATCCGGTAACTATCGTCTTGAGTCCAACCCGGTAAGACA
CGACTTATCGCCACTGGCAGCAGCCACTGGTAACAGGATTAGCAGAGCGAGGTATGTAGGCGGTGCTACA
GAGTTCTTGAAGTGGTGGCCTAACTACGGCTACACTAGAAGAACAGTATTTGGTATCTGCGCTCTGCTGA
AGCCAGTTACCTTCGGAAAAAGAGTTGGTAGCTCTTGATCCGGCAAACAAACCACCGCTGGTAGCGGTGG
TTTTTTTGTTTGCAAGCAGCAGATTACGCGCAGAAAAAAAGGATCTCAAGAAGATCCTTTGATCTTTTCT
ACGGGGTCTGACGCTCAGTGGAACGAAAACTCACGTTAAGGGATTTTGGTCATGAGATTATCAAAAAGGA
TCTTCACCTAGATCCTTTTAAATTAAAAATGAAGTTTTAAATCAATCTAAAGTATATATGAGTAAACTTG
GTCTGACAGTTACCAATGCTTAATCAGTGAGGCACCTATCTCAGCGATCTGTCTATTTCGTTCATCCATA
GTTGCCTGACTCCCCGTCGTGTAGATAACTACGATACGGGAGGGCTTACCATCTGGCCCCAGTGCTGCAA
TGATACCGCGAGACCCACGCTCACCGGCTCCAGATTTATCAGCAATAAACCAGCCAGCCGGAAGGGCCGA
GCGCAGAAGTGGTCCTGCAACTTTATCCGCCTCCATCCAGTCTATTAATTGTTGCCGGGAAGCTAGAGTA
AGTAGTTCGCCAGTTAATAGTTTGCGCAACGTTGTTGCCATTGCTACAGGCATCGTGGTGTCACGCTCGT
CGTTTGGTATGGCTTCATTCAGCTCCGGTTCCCAACGATCAAGGCGAGTTACATGATCCCCCATGTTGTG
CAAAAAAGCGGTTAGCTCCTTCGGTCCTCCGATCGTTGTCAGAAGTAAGTTGGCCGCAGTGTTATCACTC
ATGGTTATGGCAGCACTGCATAATTCTCTTACTGTCATGCCATCCGTAAGATGCTTTTCTGTGACTGGTG
AGTACTCAACCAAGTCATTCTGAGAATAGTGTATGCGGCGACCGAGTTGCTCTTGCCCGGCGTCAATACG
GGATAATACCGCGCCACATAGCAGAACTTTAAAAGTGCTCATCATTGGAAAACGTTCTTCGGGGCGAAAA
CTCTCAAGGATCTTACCGCTGTTGAGATCCAGTTCGATGTAACCCACTCGTGCACCCAACTGATCTTCAG
CATCTTTTACTTTCACCAGCGTTTCTGGGTGAGCAAAAACAGGAAGGCAAAATGCCGCAAAAAAGGGAAT
AAGGGCGACACGGAAATGTTGAATACTCATACTCTTCCTTTTTCAATATTATTGAAGCATTTATCAGGGT
TATTGTCTCATGAGCGGATACATATTTGAATGTATTTAGAAAAATAAACAAATAGGGGTTCCGCGCACAT
TTCCCCGAAAAGTGCCACCTGACGTCGACGGATCGGGAGATCTCCCGATCCCCTATGGTGCACTCTCAGT
ACAATCTGCTCTGATGCCGCATAGTTAAGCCAGTATCTGCTCCCTGCTTGTGTGTTGGAGGTCGCTGAGT
AGTGCGCGAGCAAAATTTAAGCTACAACAAGGCAAGGCTTGACCGACAATTGCATGAAGAATCTGCTTAG
GGTTAGGCGTTTTGCGCTGCTTCGTACGGGCCAGATATACGCGTTGACATTGATTATTGACTAGTTATTA
ATAGTAATCAATTACGGGGTCATTAGTTCATAGCCCATATATGGAGTTCCGCGTTACATAACTTACGGTA
AATGGCCCGCCTGGCTGACCGCCCAACGACCCCCGCCCATTGACGTCAATAATGACGTATGTTCCCATAG
TAACGCCAATAGGGACTTTCCATTGACGTCAATGGGTGGAGTATTTACGGTAAACTGCCCACTTGGCAGT
ACATCAAGTGTATCATATGCCAAGTACGCCCCCTATTGACGTCAATGACGGTAAATGGCCCGCCTGGCAT
TATGCCCAGTACATGACCTTATGGGACTTTCCTACTTGGCAGTACATCTACGTATTAGTCATCGCTATTA
CCATGGTGATGCGGTTTTGGCAGTACATCAATGGGCGTGGATAGCGGTTTGACTCACGGGGATTTCCAAG
TCTCCACCCCATTGACGTCAATGGGAGTTTGTTTTGGCACCAAAATCAACGGGACTTTCCAAAATGTCGT
AACAACTCCGCCCCATTGACGCAAATGGGCGGTAGGCGTGTACGGTGGGAGGTCTATATAAGCAGAGCTC
TCCCTATCAGTGATAGAGATCTCCCTATCAGTGATAGAGATCGTCGACGAGCTCGTTTAGTGAACCGTCA
GATCGCCTGGAGACGCCATCCACGCTGTTTTGACCTCCATAGAAGACACCGGGACCGATCCAGCCTCCGG
ACTCTAGCGTTTAAACTTAAGCTTCGCCACCATGTACAGGATGCAACTCCTGTCTTGCATTGCACTAAGT
CTTGCACTTGTCACAAACGCTAGCGCACCTACTTCAAGTTCTACAAAGAAAACACAGCTACAACTGGAGC
ATTTACTGCTGGATTTACAGATGATTTTGAATGGAATTAATAATTACAAGAATCCCAAACTCACCAGGAT
GCTCACATTTAAGTTTTACATGCCCAAGAAGGCCACAGAACTGAAACATCTTCAGTGTCTAGAAGAAGAA
CTCAAACCTCTGGAGGAAGTGCTAAATTTAGCTCAAAGCAAAAACTTTCACTTAAGACCCAGGGACTTAA
TCAGCAATATCAACGTAATAGTTCTGGAACTAAAGGGATCTGAAACATATATTCACCCATTCCATCTGGT
TATTCATAACGAGTCGGAGACAGCAACCATTGTAGAATTTCTGAACAGATGGATTACCTTTTGTCAAAGC
ATCATCTCAACACTGACTTAGGGCCCGAACAAAAACTCATCTCAGAAGAGGATCTGAATAGCGCCGTCGA
CCATCATCATAATCATCATTGAGTTTAAACCCGCTGATCAGCCTCGACTGTGCCTTCTAGTTGCCAGCCA
TCTGTTGTTTGCCCCTCCCCCGTGCCTTCCTTGACCCTGGAAGGTGCCACTCCCACTGTCCTTTCCTAAT
AAAATGAGGAAATTGCATCGCATTGTCTGAGTAGGTGTCATTCTATTCTGGGGGGTGGGGTGGGGCAGGA
CAGCAAGGGGGAGGATTGGGAAGACAATAGCAGGCATGCTGGGGATGCGGTGGGCTCTATGGAGATCTAT
CGATGTTCTGGGGATGCGGTGGGCTCTATGGCTTCTGAGGCGGAAAGAACCAGCTGGGGCTCTAGGGGGT
ATCCCC
[124 nt withheld, positions 3437-3560]
C
[91 nt withheld, positions 3562-3652]
AGGGTGATGGTTCACGTACCTAGAAGTTCCTATTCCGAAGTTCCTATTCTCTAGAAAGTATAGGAACTTC
CTTGGCCAAAAAGCCTGAACTCACCGCGACGTCTGTCGAGAAGTTTCTGATCGAAAAGTTCGACAGCGTC
TCCGACCTGATGCAGCTCTCGGAGGGCGAAGAATCTCGTGCTTTCAGCTTCGATGTAGGAGGGCGTGGAT
ATGTCCTGCGGGTAAATAGCTGCGCCGATGGTTTCTACAAAGATCGTTATGTTTATCGGCACTTTGCATC
GGCCGCGCTCCCGATTCCGGAAGTGCTTGACATTGGGGAATTCAGCGAGAGCCTGACCTATTGCATCTCC
CGCCGTGCACAGGGTGTCACGTTGCAAGACCTGCCTGAAACCGAACTGCCCGCTGTTCTGCAGCCGGTCG
CGGAGGCCATGGATGCGATCGCTGCGGCCGATCTTAGCCAGACGAGCGGGTTCGGCCCATTCGGACCGCA
AGGAATCGGTCAATACACTACATGGCGTGATTTCATATGCGCGATTGCTGATCCCCATGTGTATCACTGG
CAAACTGTGATGGACGACACCGTCAGTGCGTCCGTCGCGCAGGCTCTCGATGAGCTGATGCTTTGGGCCG
AGGACTGCCCCGAAGTCCGGCACCTCGTGCACGCGGATTTCGGCTCCAACAATGTCCTGACGGACAATGG
CCGCATAACAGCGGTCATTGACTGGAGCGAGGCGATGTTCGGGGATTCCCAATACGAGGTCGCCAACATC
TTCTTCTGGAGGCCGTGGTTGGCTTGTATGGAGCAGCAGACGCGCTACTTCGAGCGGAGGCATCCGGAGC
TTGCAGGATCGCCGCGGCTCCGGGCGTATATGCTCCGCATTGGTCTTGACCAACTCTATCAGAGCTTGGT
TGACGGCAATTTCGATGATGCAGCTTGGGCGCAGGGTCGATGCGACGCAATCGTCCGATCCGGAGCCGGG
ACTGTCGGGCGTACACAAATCGCCCGCAGAAGCGCGGCCGTCTGGACCGATGGCTGTGTAGAAGTACTCG
CCGATAGTGGAAACCGACGCCCCAGCACTCGTCCGAGGGCAAAGGAATAGCACGTACTACGAGATTTCGA
TTCCACCGCCGCCTTCTATGAAAGGTTGGGCTTCGGAATCGTTTTCCGGGACGCCGGCTGGATGATCCTC
CAGCGCGGGGATCTCATGCTGGAGTTCTTCGCCCACCCCAACTTGTTTATTGCAGCTTATAATGGTTACA
AATAAAGCAATAGCATCACAAATTTCACAAATAAAGCATTTTTTTCACTGCATTCTAGTTGTGGTTTGTC
CAAACTCATCAATGTATCTTATCATGTCTGTATACCGTCGACCTCTAGCTAGAGCTTGGCGTAATCATGG
TCATAGCTGTTTCCTGTGTGAAATTGTTATCCGCTCACAATTCCACACAACATACGAGCCGGAAGCATAA
AGTGTAAAGCCTGGGGTGCCTAATGAGTGAGCTAACTCACATTAATTGCGTTGCGCTCACTGCCCGCTTT
CCAGTCGGGAAACCTGTCGTGCCAGCTGCATTAATGAATCGGCCAACGCGCGGGGAGAGGCGGTTTGCGT
ATTGGGCGCTCTTCCGCTTCCTCGCTCACTGACTCGCTGCGCTCGGTCGTTCGGCTGCGGCGAGCGGTAT
CAGCTCACTCAAAGGCGGTAATACGGTTATCCACAGAATCAGGGGATAACGCAGGAAAGAACATGTGAGC
AAAAGGCCAGCAAAAGGCCAGGAACCGTAAAAAGGCCGCGTTGCTGGCGTTTTTCCATAGGCTCCGCCCC
CCTGACGAGCATCACAAAAATCGACGCTCAAGTCAGAGGTGGCGAAACCCGACAGGACTATAAAGATACC
AGGCGTTTCCCCCTGGAAGCTCCCTCGTGCGCTCTCCTGTTCCGACCCTGCCGCTTACCGGATACCTGTC
CGCCTTTCTCCCTTCGGGAAGCGTGGCGCTT
Features (pLannotate 1.2.2; 22 found; start..end, strand, type, name):
    570..1430    -  CDS            AmpR: β-lactamase; bla; confers resistance to ampicillin, carbenicillin, and related antibiotics
   1431..1535    -  promoter       AmpR promoter: bla
   1594..1646    -  misc_feature   bom (fragment): basis of mobility region from pBR322
   1796..2175    +  enhancer       CMV enhancer: human cytomegalovirus immediate early enhancer
   2176..2379    +  promoter       CMV promoter: human cytomegalovirus (CMV) immediate early promoter
   2381..2400    +  promoter       PLtetO-1 promoter (fragment): modified phage lambda PL promoter with tet operator sites (Lutz and Bujard, 1997)
   2402..2421    +  promoter       PLtetO-1 promoter (fragment): modified phage lambda PL promoter with tet operator sites (Lutz and Bujard, 1997)
   2429..2462    +  promoter       TRE3GV promoter (fragment): 3rd-generation Tet-responsive promoter that can be activated by binding of Tet-On® 3G, optimized for retroviral and lentiviral vectors
   2552..3028    +  CDS            IL2: IL2_HUMAN - Experimental evidence at protein level: Swiss-Prot protein existence level 1. Produced by T-cells in response to antigenic or mitogenic stimulation, this protein is required for T-cell proliferation and other activities crucial to regulation of the immune response. Can stimulate B-cells, monocytes, lymphokine-activated killer cells, natural killer cells, and glioma cells. From Homo sapiens (Human).
   3128..3352    +  polyA_signal   bGH poly(A) signal: bovine growth hormone polyadenylation signal
   3368..3391    +  polyA_signal   bGH poly(A) signal (fragment): bovine growth hormone polyadenylation signal
   3395..3416    +  promoter       SV40 promoter (fragment): SV40 enhancer and early promoter
   3437..3670    +  rep_origin     f1 ori (fragment) (sequence partly withheld): f1 bacteriophage origin of replication; arrow indicates direction of (+) strand synthesis
   3675..3722    +  protein_bind   FRT: FLP-mediated recombination occurs in the 8-bp core sequence TCTAGAAA (Turan and Bode, 2011). FLP recombinase from the Saccharomyces cerevisiae 2μ plasmid
   3730..4752    +  CDS            HygR: aminoglycoside phosphotransferase from E. coli; aph(4)-Ia; confers resistance to hygromycin
   4762..4887    +  CDS            ble (fragment): BLE_KLEPN - Experimental evidence at protein level: Swiss-Prot protein existence level 1. Binding protein with a strong affinity to the bleomycin family of antibiotics. Binds to CL990; an antimitotic-antibiotic compound. From Klebsiella pneumoniae.
   4882..5003    +  polyA_signal   SV40 poly(A) signal: SV40 polyadenylation signal
   5076..5092    -  protein_bind   lac operator: The lac repressor binds to the lac operator to inhibit transcription in E. coli. This inhibition can be relieved by adding lactose or isopropyl-β-D-thiogalactopyranoside (IPTG). lac repressor encoded by lacI
   5100..5130    -  promoter       lac promoter: promoter for the E. coli lac operon
   5145..5166    -  protein_bind   CAP binding site: CAP binding activates transcription in the presence of cAMP. E. coli catabolite activator protein
   5179..5271    -  CDS            lacI (fragment): lac repressor; lacI; The lac repressor binds to the lac operator to inhibit transcription in E. coli. This inhibition can be relieved by adding lactose or isopropyl-β-D-thiogalactopyranoside (IPTG).
   5454..399     -  rep_origin     ori (across the origin): high-copy-number ColE1/pMB1/pBR322/pUC origin of replication
