[The description below was written by a language model from this plasmid's Addgene catalogue record and pLannotate feature annotations shown in this document.]
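Description:
CA-0211 CMVTO-hIL2-rens-del.2 is a 5.6 kb mammalian expression plasmid built on a CMVTO-FlpIn backbone. It is maintained in E. coli at high copy through a ColE1/pUC-type origin and selected with ampicillin via the β-lactamase gene. Short remnants of an f1 origin, an SV40 promoter, a bleomycin-resistance gene and lac regulatory elements are also annotated, and appear to be backbone leftovers rather than functional parts.

The payload is a human interleukin-2 coding sequence carrying the substitutions L80F, R81D, L85V, I86V and I92F. It is placed downstream of the CMV immediate-early enhancer and promoter and terminated by the bovine growth hormone polyadenylation signal. Two short tet operator-like fragments sit directly after the CMV promoter, consistent with the "TO" in the backbone name. In this arrangement, transcription is constitutive in ordinary cells but can be repressed by Tet repressor and induced with tetracycline or doxycycline in cells that express TetR.

Downstream of the expression cassette, an FRT site immediately precedes a hygromycin phosphotransferase gene with an SV40 poly(A) signal and no annotated full promoter of its own. This is the usual Flp-In design: Flp-mediated recombination into a genomic FRT landing pad places the hygromycin gene behind a resident promoter, so resistance marks correct single-copy integration.

The stated purpose, "CleaveIL-2_loop3_del", together with the associated work on orthogonalized human protease control of secreted signals, indicates an engineered IL-2 variant with a loop 3 modification designed for protease-regulated activity. The record does not spell out the protease, the cleavage site or the nature of the deletion.
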