Addgene plasmid #231228: CA-0211 CMVTO-hIL2-rens-del.2
Purpose: CleaveIL-2_loop3_del
Depositing lab: Xiaojing Gao. Depositing organization: Stanford University. Publication: Orthogonalized human protease control of secreted signals. Aldrete CA, Call CC, Sant'Anna LE, Vlahos AE, Pei J, Cong Q, Gao XJ. Nat Chem Biol. 2025 Jan 15. doi: 10.1038/s41589-024-01831-x. PubMed 39814991.
Backbone
  Vector backbone: CMVTO-FlpIn
  Vector type: Mammalian Expression
Growth in bacteria
  Bacterial resistance: Ampicillin, 100 μg/mL
  Growth temperature: 37°C
  Growth strain: DH5alpha
  Copy number: High Copy
Gene/Insert
  Gene/Insert name: hIL2-rens-del.2
  Species: H. sapiens (human)
  Mutation: L80F, R81D, L85V, I86V, I92F
  Entrez Gene: IL2 (a.k.a. IL-2, TCGF, lymphokine)
  Cloning method: Ligation Independent Cloning
Terms and licenses: Academic/Nonprofit Terms; Industry Terms: Not Available to Industry
How to cite: CA-0211 CMVTO-hIL2-rens-del.2 was a gift from Xiaojing Gao (Addgene plasmid # 231228 ; http://n2t.net/addgene:231228 ; RRID:Addgene_231228)
